>Addgene plasmid #35236 | SDC3_R (OZ596) | depositor partial sequence | sequence record 42892 | SDC3_R (OZ596) sequence 270 bps
TCTAGACCCGGGGAGCGCCCCTTCCAGTGTCGCATTTGCATGCGGAACTTTTCGAAACATTCTAACTTGA
CCCGTCATACCCGTACTCATACCGGTGAAAAACCGTTTCAGTGTCGGATCTGTATGCGAAATTTCTCCCA
GCGTTCTTCTTTGGTTCGTCATCTACGTACGCACACCGGCGAGAAGCCATTCCAATGCCGAATATGCATG
CGCAACTTCAGTCGTGAAGACAACTTGGGTCGTCACCTAAAAACCCACCTGAGGGGATCC
