>Addgene plasmid #35236 | SDC3_R (OZ596) | addgene partial sequence | sequence record 44242 | OK-61
TCCAAGCTTTGGCGGCCGCTGACTACAAAGACGATGATGACAAATCTAGACCCGGGGAGCGCCCCTTCCA
GTGTCGCATTTGCATGCGGAACTTTTCGAAACATTCTAACTTGACCCGTCATACCCGTACTCATACCGGT
GAAAAACCGTTTCAGTGTCGGATCTGTATGCGAAATTTCTCCCAGCGTTCTTCTTTGGTTCGTCATCTAC
GTACGCACACCGGCGAGAAGCCATTCCAATGCCGAATATGCATGCGCAACTTCAGTCGTGAAGACAACTT
GGGTCGTCACCTAAAAACCCACCTGAGGGGATCCTCTGCACAGTAGTAACTAGAGACTAGAAAAAGGCCG
ACAAGTCCCGCTCCGCTGAAGATCCTGGCGTAATAGCGAAGAGGCCCGCACCGATCGCCCTTCCCAACAG
TTGCGCAGCCTGAATGGCGAATGGG
[124 nt withheld, positions 446-569]
C
[91 nt withheld, positions 571-661]
A
[49 nt withheld, positions 663-711]
CCTTTGACGTTGGAGTCCACGTTCTTT
[37 nt withheld, positions 739-775]
ACCCTATCTCGGTCTATTCTTTTGATTTATAAGGGATTTTGCCGATTTCGGCCTATTGGTT
