[The description below was written by a language model from this plasmid's Addgene catalogue record.]
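Description:
SDC3_R (OZ596) is a low-copy bacterial plasmid built on the MG414 backbone (about 5.5 kb without insert) that carries an engineered zinc finger array rather than any zebrafish genomic sequence. It is selected with kanamycin and must be maintained in an E. coli host that supplies the lacIq allele of the lac repressor. This requirement suggests the array is under lac-regulated expression, although the record does not name the promoter or the origin of replication. The insert is roughly 270 bp, a size consistent with a three-finger array recognising a 9 bp site. It sits between XbaI and BamHI sites, both of which are preserved, so the array can be excised as a cassette.

The array was produced by the OPEN (oligomerized pool engineering) selection approach and is designed to bind the "right" half-site of a target in the zebrafish SDC3 gene. In a bacterial two-hybrid assay it gave about 7.5-fold activation on its intended 9 bp site, but it has not been tested as a nuclease for its ability to induce mutations at the locus. The plasmid does not encode a nuclease. To obtain a working reagent, the zinc finger insert has to be subcloned into a ZFN expression vector that fuses it to the FokI cleavage domain. The choice of vector depends on whether the spacer between the two half-sites is 5–6 bp or 7 bp, and some of the recommended vectors carry FokI mutations that enforce heterodimerisation. The resulting construct must be paired with one made from the complementary left-half plasmid, SDC3_L (OZ595), to form a ZFN pair for targeted mutagenesis of SDC3 in zebrafish.
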