Addgene plasmid #35236: SDC3_R (OZ596)
Depositing lab: Keith Joung. Depositing organization: Massachusetts General Hospital. Publication: Rapid "open-source" engineering of customized zinc-finger nucleases for highly efficient gene modification. Maeder ML, Thibodeau-Beganny S, Osiak A, Wright DA, Anthony RM, Eichtinger M, Jiang T, Foley JE, Winfrey RJ, Townsend JA, Unger-Wallace E, Sander JD, Muller-Lerch F, Fu F, Pearlberg J, Goebel C, Dassie JP, Pruett-Miller SM, Porteus MH, Sgroi DC, Iafrate AJ, Dobbs D, McCray PB, Cathomen T, Voytas DF, Joung JK. Mol Cell. 2008 Jul 25. 31(2):294-301. 10.1016/j.molcel.2008.06.016 PubMed 18657511.
Backbone
  Vector backbone: MG414
  Backbone size w/o insert (bp): 5493
  Vector type: Zebrafish Targeting
Growth in bacteria
  Bacterial resistance: Kanamycin, 50 μg/mL
  Growth temperature: 37°C
  Growth strain: XL1 Blue
  Growth instructions: Requires a bacterial strain such as XL1 Blue, that expresses the lacIq allele of lac repressor
  Copy number: Low Copy
Gene/Insert
  Gene/Insert name: Zinc finger array targeting SDC3 (alt name: SDC3)
  Species: D. rerio (zebrafish)
  Insert size (bp): 270
  GenBank ID: ENSDARG00000088962
  Cloning method: Restriction Enzyme; 5′ cloning site XbaI (not destroyed); 3′ cloning site BamHI (not destroyed)
  Sequencing primers: 5′ OK.61 GGGTAGTACGATGACGGAACCTGTC
Terms and licenses: Academic/Nonprofit Terms; Industry Terms: Not Available to Industry
Depositor comments: This plasmid encodes a zinc finger array targeting half of a target sequence in the zebrafish gene SDC3. Please note that this plasmid does NOT contain the SDC3 sequence. Users must order the complementary plasmid SDC3_L (OZ595) [Addgene plasmid 35235] in order to create a zinc finger nuclease (ZFN) pair to introduce targeted mutations into this specific zebrafish gene. Users will also need to clone the zinc finger (ZF) insert of this plasmid into a zinc finger nuclease (ZFN) vector to express a FOKI fusion product. Examples of possible ZFN expression vectors that can be used are: pST1374 (Addgene plasmid 13426), pMLM290/292 (Addgene plasmids 21872 & 21873), pMLM800/802 (Addgene plasmids 27202 & 27203). The difference between pMLM800/802 and pMLM290/292 is the length of the “spacer” sequence in the full ZFN target site. If the spacer is 7 bp, scientists should use pMLM800/802. If the spacer is 5 or 6 bps, scientists should use pMLM290/292. pMLM290/292 is identical to pST1374 except that it harbors two mutations in the FokI nuclease domain (Q486E, I499L; aka the “-“ mutation see Miller et al., Nat. Biotech 2007, PMID 17603475) which confers heterodimeric behavior on these domains This zinc finger array was tested for binding activity to the sequence 5'-GAGGTAGAG-3' in a bacterial two hybrid assay, and resulted in 7.47 fold activation. However, this array has not yet been tested for activity as a zinc finger nuclease (i.e. for its ability to induce mutations at the intended locus). Scientists using this zinc finger array in a publication should notify and acknowledge NIH grant number R01 GM088040 in the publication. Other Articles: "Oligomerized pool engineering (OPEN): an 'open-source' protocol for making customized zinc-finger arrays." Maeder ML et al. (Nat Protoc. 2009 Sept 17. 4(10):1471-1501. Pubmed ID: 19798082) "Targeted mutagenesis in zebrafish using customized zinc-finger nucleases." Foley JE et al. (Nat Protoc. 2009 Dec 3. 4(12):1855-1867. Pubmed ID: 20010934)
How to cite: SDC3_R (OZ596) was a gift from Keith Joung (Addgene plasmid # 35236 ; http://n2t.net/addgene:35236 ; RRID:Addgene_35236)
